Addgene plasmid #17714: pBabe-cmv-hrGFP-zeo
Depositing lab: Susan Lindquist. Depositing organization: Whitehead Institute for Biomedical Research. Publication: Heat shock factor 1 is a powerful multifaceted modifier of carcinogenesis. Dai C, Whitesell L, Rogers AB, Lindquist S. Cell. 2007 Sep 21. 130(6):1005-18. 10.1016/j.cell.2007.07.020 PubMed 17889646.
Backbone
  Vector backbone: pBABE-zeo
  Backbone size w/o insert (bp): 4800
  Vector type: Mammalian Expression, Retroviral
  Selectable markers: Zeocin
Growth in bacteria
  Bacterial resistance: Ampicillin, 100 μg/mL
  Growth temperature: 37°C
  Growth strain: DH5alpha
  Copy number: High Copy
Gene/Insert
  Gene/Insert name: CMV-hrGFP (alt name: humanized renilla GFP)
  Insert size (bp): 1200
  Cloning method: Restriction Enzyme; 5′ cloning site BamHI (not destroyed); 3′ cloning site SnaBI (destroyed during cloning)
  Sequencing primers: 5′ CMV-F
Terms and licenses: Academic/Nonprofit Terms; Industry Terms: Not Available to Industry
Depositor comments: hrGFP was subcloned from phrGFP-C (Stratagene).
How to cite: pBabe-cmv-hrGFP-zeo was a gift from Susan Lindquist (Addgene plasmid # 17714 ; http://n2t.net/addgene:17714 ; RRID:Addgene_17714)
