[The description below was written by a language model from this plasmid's Addgene catalogue record.]
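Description:
pBabe-cmv-hrGFP-zeo is a retroviral mammalian expression plasmid built on the pBABE-zeo backbone (about 4.8 kb without insert). pBABE vectors are Moloney murine leukemia virus-derived transfer plasmids in which long terminal repeats and a packaging signal flank the cargo. When the plasmid is introduced into a packaging cell line that supplies the viral structural and enzymatic proteins, the region between the LTRs is packaged into replication-defective particles and then integrates stably into the genome of transduced cells. In bacteria the plasmid is maintained at high copy number under ampicillin selection. In mammalian cells, transduced populations can be selected with zeocin. No feature table accompanies the record, so the exact arrangement of LTRs, origin and the promoter driving the zeocin marker is not documented here.

The payload is a cassette of roughly 1.2 kb consisting of the cytomegalovirus (CMV) promoter driving hrGFP, a humanized (codon-optimized) green fluorescent protein from Renilla. The hrGFP sequence was subcloned from the commercial vector phrGFP-C. The cassette was inserted by restriction cloning between BamHI, which is retained, and SnaBI, which was destroyed in the process. Because the reporter has its own strong internal promoter, its expression does not depend solely on LTR-driven transcription.

The record does not state a specific purpose. A construct of this design typically serves as a fluorescent marker or control virus, for tracking transduction efficiency, labelling stably infected cells, or acting as a non-functional comparison for other pBABE-based expression constructs. It was deposited in connection with a study of heat shock factor 1 in carcinogenesis.
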