>Addgene plasmid #17714 | pBabe-cmv-hrGFP-zeo | addgene partial sequence | sequence record 23681 | 17714 with CMV-F
CGTGGGCNTTAGCGAGCTGGTTNGTGACCGTCAGATCCGCTAGCGCTACCGGACTCAGATCTCGACCTCG
AGACCATGGTGAGCAAGCAGATCCTGAAGAACACCGGCCTGCAGGAGATCATGAGCTTCAAGGTGAACCT
GGAGGGCGTGGTGAACAACCACGTGTTCACCATGGAGGGCTGCGGCAAGGGCAACATCCTGTTCGGCAAC
CAGCTGGTGCAGATCCGCGTGACCAAGGGCGCCCCCCTGCCCTTCGCCTTCGACATCCTGAGCCCCGCCT
TCCAGTACGGCAACCGCACCTTCACCAAGTACCCCGAGGACATCAGCGACTTCTTCATCCAGAGCTTCCC
CGCCGGCTTCGTGTACGAGCGCACCCTGCGCTACGAGGACGGCGGCCTGGTGGAGATCCGCAGCGACATC
AACCTGATCGAGGAGATGTTCGTGTACCGCGTGGAGTACAAGGGCCGCAACTTCCCCAACGACGGCCCCG
TGATGAAGAAGACCATCACCGGCCTGCAGCCCAGCTTCGAGGTGGTGTACATGAACGACGGCGTGCTGGT
GGGCCAGGTGATCCTGGTGTACCGCCTGAACAGCGGCAAGTTCTACAGCTGCCACATGCGCACCCTGATG
AAGAGCAAGGGCGTGGTGAAGGACTTCCCCGAGTACCACTTCATCCAGCACCGCCTGGAGAAGACCTACG
TGGAGGACGGCGGCTTCGTGGAGCAGCACGAGACCGCCATCGCCCAGCTGACCAGCCTGGGCAAGCCCCT
GGGCAGCCTGCACGAGTGGGTGTAATAGGTAGGAATTCGCCAGCACAGTGGTCGACCCTGTGGAATGTGT
GTCAGTTAGGGTGTGGAANCCCAGNTCCCACAGCAAATTGAA
